>Addgene plasmid #115388 | AAEL008292 DH44R | addgene full sequence | sequence record 220969 | Addgene NGS Result
GTGTGTCAGTTAGGGTGTGGAAAGTCCCCAGGCTCCCCAGCAGGCAGAAGTATGCAAAGCATGCATCTCA
ATTAGTCAGCAACCAGGTGTGGAAAGTCCCCAGGCTCCCCAGCAGGCAGAAGTATGCAAAGCATGCATCT
CAATTAGTCAGCAACCATAGTCCCGCCCCTAACTCCGCCCATCCCGCCCCTAACTCCGCCCAGTTCCGCC
CATTCTCCGCCCCATGGCTGACTAATTTTTTTTATTTATGCAGAGGCCGAGGCCGCCTCGGCCTCTGAGC
TATTCCAGAAGTAGTGAGGAGGCTTTTTTGGAGGCCTAGGCTTTTGCAAAAAGCTCCTCGATCGAGGGGC
TCGCATCTCTCCTTCACGCGCCCGCCGCCCTACCTGAGGCCGCCATCCACGCCGGTTGAGTCGCGTTCTG
CCGCCTCCCGCCTGTGGTGCCTCCTGAACTGCGTCCGCCGTCTAGGTAAGTTTAAAGCTCAGGTCGAGAC
CGGGCCTTTGTCCGGCGCTCCCTTGGAGCCTACCTAGACTCAGCCGGCTCTCCACGCTTTGCCTGACCCT
GCTTGCTCAACTCTACGTCTTTGTTTCGTTTTCTGTTCTGCGCCGTTACAGATCCAAGCTCTGAAAAACC
AGAAAGTTAACTGGTAAGTTTAGTCTTTTTGTCTTTTATTTCAGGTCCCGGATCCGGTGGTGGTGCAAAT
CAAAGAACTGCTCCTCAGTGGATGTTGCCTTTACTTCTAGGCCTGTACGGAAGTGTTACTTCTGCTCTAA
AAGCTGCGGAATTCCTCGGCAAGTGATAACGATAAGAAGTGCTCCGATTAGTGTAGGACCCAAGTGTCCT
CAACAAGGATGAACGACTCATCATCAGCGTCAGTGGAGTCGTTGTTAGCCCTGGCGGGTGCCGGTGGAGA
TTTCGCCGGTTCCGGTAGTGGCGATGGCTTTCCACCAATGATTTTGAACGAAACTTTGCGGGATCTGTGC
CACCAACAGAACGACACCCTGTTTCTGGAGCTGTCCTGTCCTCCATTGTTCGATTCGATCTCGTGCTGGC
CAAGGACACCGCCGGCAACAACGGCAGTTTTGCCGTGTTTCTCCGAGTTCAAGGGAGTGCAGTACGATGC
GACACAGAACGCCACCCGCTACTGCAACATCGACGGAACGTGGAACAGCTTCGCGAACTACGATGCCTGC
AAGCACCTGGAACTGCCATCGTCCGATCCGACGCTCGAATCGTTCATCGAATTACCGATAGTGATTTATT
TTGTAGGGTATACCATAAGCTTACTGGCGCTTTTTTGCGCCGTTACCGTTCTAGTTTACTTTAAGGAGCT
ACGATGCCTCAGGAATACTATTCACGTCAATCTCTTCGTCACCTACATCATGTCGTCCAGCCTGTGGATC
ATCATACTCTCTCAACAGGTGTTTAGTTGGAGCAATTATGTTTGTAAACGTTTTGTCTCCGATAACCGAT
TTATGCCGTTACGCTTCTTGTTTTTTCTCTTCCGTTTTTTTTCTTCTTTTTATCGCTTTTCTACTTGCAG
TTGGCTGCCAAGCAGGGTCTGGTGGATTGCATCTTCCTGGTGACGCTATTCCACTACTTTAGTACGACCA
ACTTCTTCTGGATGCTGGTGGAAGGTCTCTATCTCTACATGCTGGTGGTTCAAACGTTCTCCGGCGATTA
TCTACGCTTTTGGAAGTATTCCATCATCGGCTGGGGAGGTCCTTTAATCTTTGTCGGAGCGTGGGCCATT
GCCAAGTCCTTTTATCCGTATGACCTGATGCCGGAGCATCCGAACAAGCTGGAAATCGAATGCTCGTGGA
TGCGGGAATCTCACATCGACTGGATTATTCAGGGCCCATCCTGTGCCGTGCTAGTAATCAATCTCATCTT
CCTGCTGCGAATCATGTGGGTTCTCATCACCAAGCTCCGATCGGCCAATACGGTCGAAACGAGGCAATAC
CGGAAGGCATCCAAGGCACTGCTGGTACTTATTCCGCTGCTAGGCATCACCTATCTGGTGGTCATCTACG
GGCCTCACGAGGGCGTTGGCAGTCGGATCTTTGCGGTCACCAGAGCGGTCCTGTTGAGCACACAGGGCTT
GGTAGTATCGTTACTCTACTGCTTCCTCAACTATGAGGTGCGAGGAACTCTACGGTTACACTACTACCGT
TGGCGAGATGAGCGCAACATTCGACTGGGCATCATTTCCAAACATCGAAGACCGACCATCAGTGGAACTG
AAACACCCTGGAGTATAGTGTCGTGATAATGAAAAGCTTGGCACCACCCTCCTCAAGGCACCACCACCAC
CACAACCACAACCATCACAATAACCTTGGCGGCAGCAACTGAAATTCAGCTTCCAGTCAAATTTGTACTA
TGGACCTTCGGACAAGTTTGGGCGGCCGCTAGACTAGTCTAGAGAAAAAACCTCCCACACCTCCCCCTGA
ACCTGAAACATAAAATGAATGCAATTGTTGTTGTTAACTTGTTTATTGCAGCTTATAATGGTTACAAATA
AAGCAATAGCATCACAAATTTCACAAATAAAGCATTTTTTTCACTGCATTCTAGTTGTGGTTTGTCCAAA
CTCATCAATGTATCTTATCATGTCTGGATCCCCGGGTACCGAGCTCGAATTAATTCCTCTTCCGCTTCCT
CGCTCACTGACTCGCTGCGCTCGGTCGTTCGGCTGCGGCGAGCGGTATCAGCTCACTCAAAGGCGGTAAT
ACGGTTATCCACAGAATCAGGGGATAACGCAGGAAAGAACATGTGAGCAAAAGGCCAGCAAAAGGCCAGG
AACCGTAAAAAGGCCGCGTTGCTGGCGTTTTTCCATAGGCTCCGCCCCCCTGACGAGCATCACAAAAATC
GACGCTCAAGTCAGAGGTGGCGAAACCCGACAGGACTATAAAGATACCAGGCGTTTCCCCCTGGAAGCTC
CCTCGTGCGCTCTCCTGTTCCGACCCTGCCGCTTACCGGATACCTGTCCGCCTTTCTCCCTTCGGGAAGC
GTGGCGCTTTCTCATAGCTCACGCTGTAGGTATCTCAGTTCGGTGTAGGTCGTTCGCTCCAAGCTGGGCT
GTGTGCACGAACCCCCCGTTCAGCCCGACCGCTGCGCCTTATCCGGTAACTATCGTCTTGAGTCCAACCC
GGTAAGACACGACTTATCGCCACTGGCAGCAGCCACTGGTAACAGGATTAGCAGAGCGAGGTATGTAGGC
GGTGCTACAGAGTTCTTGAAGTGGTGGCCTAACTACGGCTACACTAGAAGAACAGTATTTGGTATCTGCG
CTCTGCTGAAGCCAGTTACCTTCGGAAAAAGAGTTGGTAGCTCTTGATCCGGCAAACAAACCACCGCTGG
TAGCGGTGGTTTTTTTGTTTGCAAGCAGCAGATTACGCGCAGAAAAAAAGGATCTCAAGAAGATCCTTTG
ATCTTTTCTACGGGGTCTGACGCTCAGTGGAACGAAAACTCACGTTAAGGGATTTTGGTCATGAGATTAT
CAAAAAGGATCTTCACCTAGATCCTTTTAAATTAAAAATGAAGTTTTAAATCAATCTAAAGTATATATGA
GTAAACTTGGTCTGACAGTTACCAATGCTTAATCAGTGAGGCACCTATCTCAGCGATCTGTCTATTTCGT
TCATCCATAGTTGCCTGACTCCCCGTCGTGTAGATAACTACGATACGGGAGGGCTTACCATCTGGCCCCA
GTGCTGCAATGATACCGCGAGACCCACGCTCACCGGCTCCAGATTTATCAGCAATAAACCAGCCAGCCGG
AAGGGCCGAGCGCAGAAGTGGTCCTGCAACTTTATCCGCCTCCATCCAGTCTATTAATTGTTGCCGGGAA
GCTAGAGTAAGTAGTTCGCCAGTTAATAGTTTGCGCAACGTTGTTGCCATTGCTACAGGCATCGTGGTGT
CACGCTCGTCGTTTGGTATGGCTTCATTCAGCTCCGGTTCCCAACGATCAAGGCGAGTTACATGATCCCC
CATGTTGTGCAAAAAAGCGGTTAGCTCCTTCGGTCCTCCGATCGTTGTCAGAAGTAAGTTGGCCGCAGTG
TTATCACTCATGGTTATGGCAGCACTGCATAATTCTCTTACTGTCATGCCATCCGTAAGATGCTTTTCTG
TGACTGGTGAGTACTCAACCAAGTCATTCTGAGAATAGTGTATGCGGCGACCGAGTTGCTCTTGCCCGGC
GTCAATACGGGATAATACCGCGCCACATAGCAGAACTTTAAAAGTGCTCATCATTGGAAAACGTTCTTCG
GGGCGAAAACTCTCAAGGATCTTACCGCTGTTGAGATCCAGTTCGATGTAACCCACTCGTGCACCCAACT
GATCTTCAGCATCTTTTACTTTCACCAGCGTTTCTGGGTGAGCAAAAACAGGAAGGCAAAATGCCGCAAA
AAAGGGAATAAGGGCGACACGGAAATGTTGAATACTCATACTCTTCCTTTTTCAATATTATTGAAGCATT
TATCAGGGTTATTGTCTCATGAGCGGATACATATTTGAATGTATTTAGAAAAATAAACAAATAGGGGTTC
CGCGCACATTTCCCCGAAAAGTGCCACCTGCAAGCTTGGCTGTGGAAT
Features (pLannotate 1.2.2; 10 found; start..end, strand, type, name):
      1..330     +  promoter       SV40 promoter: SV40 enhancer and early promoter
    346..614     +  LTR            5' LTR (truncated): truncated 5' long terminal repeat (LTR) from human T-cell leukemia virus (HTLV) type 1
    644..740     +  intron         SV40 intron: modified SV40 intron with splice donor and acceptor sites
   1017..1436    +  CDS            DIHR_MANSE (fragment): Experimental evidence at transcript level: Swiss-Prot protein existence level 2. Receptor for the insect diurectic hormone. The activity of this receptor is mediated by G proteins which activate adenylyl cyclase. From Manduca sexta (Tobacco hawkmoth) (Tobacco hornworm).
   1568..2254    +  CDS            DIHR_ACHDO (fragment): Experimental evidence at transcript level: Swiss-Prot protein existence level 2. Receptor for the insect diurectic hormone. The activity of this receptor is mediated by G proteins which activate adenylyl cyclase. From Acheta domesticus (House cricket).
   2299..2319    +  CDS            9xHis (fragment): 9xHis affinity tag
   2486..2620    +  polyA_signal   SV40 poly(A) signal: SV40 polyadenylation signal
   2830..3418    -  rep_origin     ori: high-copy-number ColE1/pMB1/pBR322/pUC origin of replication
   3589..4449    -  CDS            AmpR: β-lactamase; bla; confers resistance to ampicillin, carbenicillin, and related antibiotics
   4450..4554    -  promoter       AmpR promoter: bla
