[The description below was written by a language model from this plasmid's Addgene catalogue record and pLannotate feature annotations shown in this document.]
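Description:
AAEL008292 DH44R is a mammalian expression plasmid built on the pME18s backbone that carries the coding sequence of an Aedes aegypti G protein-coupled receptor, the diuretic hormone 44 receptor encoded by gene AAEL008292 (also called GPRDIH1). The sequenced record is about 4.6 kb. In bacteria it is maintained as a high-copy plasmid through a ColE1/pUC-type origin and selected with ampicillin via the β-lactamase gene and its own promoter.

Expression in mammalian cells is driven by a composite promoter arrangement. The SV40 enhancer and early promoter is followed by a truncated HTLV-1 5' LTR segment and a modified SV40 intron with splice donor and acceptor sites, a combination that boosts transcription and transcript processing. An SV40 polyadenylation signal terminates the transcript. The insert lies between these elements. The annotation software recognised it only by homology, as two separate fragments resembling the diuretic hormone receptors of Manduca sexta and Acheta domesticus. These adenylyl cyclase-coupled receptors are relatives of the mosquito protein rather than the actual insert. The gap between the two fragments is consistent with the repository's note that the plasmid contains an intron relative to the depositor's sequence. The same note reports a 7 bp deletion that alters or removes the last 36 amino acids relative to the NCBI reference coding sequence, which matters if a full-length native C-terminus is needed. A short histidine-rich stretch downstream is annotated as a partial His-tag match, but the record does not list any tag.

The catalogue lists Gateway as the cloning method, whereas the depositor comment describes insertion at NotI and XhoI sites. The stated purpose is heterologous expression of the mosquito receptor in mammalian cells, and the associated publication concerns small-molecule agonists of a mosquito neuropeptide receptor.
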