Addgene plasmid #115388: AAEL008292 DH44R
Purpose: Expresses Ae. aegypti receptor in mammalian cells
Depositing lab: Leslie Vosshall. Depositing organization: Rockefeller University. Publication: Small-Molecule Agonists of Ae. aegypti Neuropeptide Y Receptor Block Mosquito Biting. Duvall LB, Ramos-Espiritu L, Barsoum KE, Glickman JF, Vosshall LB. Cell. 2019 Feb 7;176(4):687-701.e5. doi: 10.1016/j.cell.2018.12.004. PubMed 30735632.
Backbone
  Vector backbone: pME18s
  Vector type: Mammalian Expression
Growth in bacteria
  Bacterial resistance: Ampicillin, 100 μg/mL
  Growth temperature: 37°C
  Growth strain: DH5alpha
  Copy number: High Copy
Gene/Insert
  Gene/Insert name: AAEL008292 DH44R
  Species: Aedes aegypti
  Entrez Gene: LOC5570395 (a.k.a. AaeL_AAEL008292, AAEL008292, GPRDIH1)
  Cloning method: Gateway Cloning
Terms and licenses: Academic/Nonprofit Terms; Industry Terms: Not Available to Industry
Depositor comments: The neuropeptide CDS was inserted into the pME18s plasmid using NotI and XhoI sites. Note: Plasmid contains an intron compared to depositor sequence and a 7 basepair deletion that changes/removes the last 36 amino acids compared to the NCBI coding sequence XM_021841107.1
How to cite: AAEL008292 DH44R was a gift from Leslie Vosshall (Addgene plasmid # 115388 ; http://n2t.net/addgene:115388 ; RRID:Addgene_115388)
