>Addgene plasmid #115388 | AAEL008292 DH44R | depositor partial sequence | sequence record 217394 | neuropeptide CDS
ATGAACGACTCATCATCAGCGTCAGTGGAGTCGTTGTTAGCCCTGGCGGGTGCCGGTGGAGATTTCGCCG
GTTCCGGTAGTGGCGATGGCTTTCCACCAATGATTTTGAACGAAACTTTGCGGGATCTGTGCCACCAACA
GAACGACACCCTGTTTCTGGAGCTGTCCTGTCCTCCATTGTTCGATTCGATCTCGTGCTGGCCAAGGACA
CCGCCGGCAACAACGGCAGTTTTGCCGTGTTTCTCCGAGTTCAAGGGAGTGCAGTACGATGCGACACAGA
ACGCCACCCGCTACTGCAACATCGACGGAACGTGGAACAGCTTCGCGAACTACGATGCCTGCAAGCACCT
GGAACTGCCATCGTCCGATCCGACGCTCGAATCGTTCATCGAATTACCGATAGTGATTTATTTTGTAGGG
TATACCATAAGCTTACTGGCGCTTTTTTGCGCCGTTACCGTTCTAGTTTACTTTAAGGAGCTACGATGCC
TCAGGAATACTATTCACGTCAATCTCTTCGTCACCTACATCATGTCGTCCAGCCTGTGGATCATCATACT
CTCTCAACAGTTGGCTGCCAAGCAGGGTCTGGTGGATTGCATCTTCCTGGTGACGCTATTCCACTACTTT
AGTACGACCAACTTCTTCTGGATGCTGGTGGAAGGTCTCTATCTCTACATGCTGGTGGTTCAAACGTTCT
CCGGCGATTATCTACGCTTTTGGAAGTATTCCATCATCGGCTGGGGAGGTCCTTTAATCTTTGTCGGAGC
GTGGGCCATTGCCAAGTCCTTTTATCCGTATGACCTGATGCCGGAGCATCCGAACAAGCTGGAAATCGAA
TGCTCGTGGATGCGGGAATCTCACATCGACTGGATTATTCAGGGCCCATCCTGTGCCGTGCTAGTAATCA
ATCTCATCTTCCTGCTGCGAATCATGTGGGTTCTCATCACCAAGCTCCGATCGGCCAATACGGTCGAAAC
GAGGCAATACCGGAAGGCATCCAAGGCACTGCTGGTACTTATTCCGCTGCTAGGCATCACCTATCTGGTG
GTCATCTACGGGCCTCACGAGGGCGTTGGCAGTCGGATCTTTGCGGTCACCAGAGCGGTCCTGTTGAGCA
CACAGGGCTTGGTAGTATCGTTACTCTACTGCTTCCTCAACTATGAGGTGCGAGGAACTCTACGGTTACA
CTACTACCGTTGGCGAGATGAGCGCAACATTCGACTGGGCATCATTTCCAAACATCGAAGGTAA
